>Addgene plasmid #237959 | TRAV8-1 | addgene full sequence | sequence record 475803 | Addgene NGS Result
AGGCTAGGTGGAGGCTCAGTGATGATAAGTCTGCGATGGTGGATGCATGTGTCATGGTCATAGCTGTTTC
CTGTGTGAAATTGTTATCCGCTCAGAGGGCACAATCCTATTCCGCGCTATCCGACAATCTCCAAGACATT
AGGTGGAGTTCAGTTCGGCGTATGGCATATGTCGCTGGAAAGAACATGTGAGCAAAAGGCCAGCAAAAGG
CCAGGAACCGTAAAAAGGCCGCGTTGCTGGCGTTTTTCCATAGGCTCCGCCCCCCTGACGAGCATCACAA
AAATCGACGCTCAAGTCAGAGGTGGCGAAACCCGACAGGACTATAAAGATACCAGGCGTTTCCCCCTGGA
AGCTCCCTCGTGCGCTCTCCTGTTCCGACCCTGCCGCTTACCGGATACCTGTCCGCCTTTCTCCCTTCGG
GAAGCGTGGCGCTTTCTCATAGCTCACGCTGTAGGTATCTCAGTTCGGTGTAGGTCGTTCGCTCCAAGCT
GGGCTGTGTGCACGAACCCCCCGTTCAGCCCGACCGCTGCGCCTTATCCGGTAACTATCGTCTTGAGTCC
AACCCGGTAAGACACGACTTATCGCCACTGGCAGCAGCCACTGGTAACAGGATTAGCAGAGCGAGGTATG
TAGGCGGTGCTACAGAGTTCTTGAAGTGGTGGCCTAACTACGGCTACACTAGAAGAACAGTATTTGGTAT
CTGCGCTCTGCTGAAGCCAGTTACCTTCGGAAAAAGAGTTGGTAGCTCTTGATCCGGCAAACAAACCACC
GCTGGTAGCGGTGGTTTTTTTGTTTGCAAGCAGCAGATTACGCGCAGAAAAAAAGGATCTCAAGAAGAAG
ATCCTTTGATCTTTTCTACGGGGTCTGACGCTCAGTGGAACGAAAACTCACGTTAAGGGATTTTGGTCAT
GAGATTATCAAAAAGGATCTTCACCTAGATCCTTTTAAATTAAAAATGAAGTTTTAAATCAAGCCCAATC
TGAATAATGTTACAACCAATTAACCAATTCTGATTAGAAAAACTCATCGAGCATCAAATGAAACTGCAAT
TTATTCATATCAGGATTATCAATACCATATTTTTGAAAAAGCCGTTTCTGTAATGAAGGAGAAAACTCAC
CGAGGCAGTTCCATAGGATGGCAAGATCCTGGTATCGGTCTGCGATTCCGACTCGTCCAACATCAATACA
ACCTATTAATTTCCCCTCGTCAAAAATAAGGTTATCAAGTGAGAAATCACCATGAGTGACGACTGAATCC
GGTGAGAATGGCAAAAGTTTATGCATTTCTTTCCAGACTTGTTCAACAGGCCAGCCATTACGCTCGTCAT
CAAAATCACTCGCATCAACCAAACCGTTATTCATTCGTGATTGCGCCTGAGCAAGACGAAATACGCGATC
GCTGTTAAAAGGACAATTACAAACAGGAATCGAATGCAACCGGCGCAGGAACACTGCCAGCGCATCAACA
ATATTTTCACCTGAATCAGGATATTCTTCTAATACCTGGAATGCTGTTTTTCCGGGGATCGCAGTGGTGA
GTAACCATGCATCATCAGGAGTACGGATAAAATGCTTGATGGTCGGAAGAGGCATAAATTCCGTCAGCCA
GTTTAGTCTGACCATCTCATCTGTAACATCATTGGCAACGCTACCTTTGCCATGTTTCAGAAACAACTCT
GGCGCATCGGGCTTCCCATACAAGCGATAGATTGTCGCACCTGATTGCCCGACATTATCGCGAGCCCATT
TATACCCATATAAATCAGCATCCATGTTGGAATTTAATCGCGGCCTCGACGTTTCCCGTTGAATATGGCT
CATAACACCCCTTGTATTACTGTTTATGTAAGCAGACAGTTTTATTGTTCATGATGATATATTTTTATCT
TGTGCAATGTAACATCAGAGATTTTGAGACACGGGCCAGAGCTGCATCGCGCGTTTCGGTGATGACGGTG
AAAACCTCTGACACATGCAGCTCCCGGGACGGTCACAGCTTGTCTGTAAGCGGATGCCGGGAGCAGACAA
GCCCGTCAGGGCGCGTCAGCGGGTGTTGGCTGTTGTTTGTCGCATTATACGAGCGTCCAGGTTGGGATAC
CTGAAACAAAACCCATCGTACGGCCAAGGAAGTCTCCAATAACTGTGATCCACCACAAGCGCCAGGGTTT
TCCCAGTCACGACGTTGTAAAACGACGGCCAGTCATGCATAATCCGCACGCATCTGGAATAAGGAAGTGC
CATTCCGCCTGACCTCTCGAGTAATAGAGACCCGTCTCAACCGGAGGTCGCTGTGTTTGAGCCATCAGAA
GCAGAGATCTCCCACACCCAAAAGGCCACACTGGTGTGCCTGGCCACAGGCTTCTACCCCGACCACGTGG
AGCTGAGCTGGTGGGTGAATGGGAAGGAGGTGCACAGTGGGGTCAGCACAGACCCGCAGCCCCTCAAGGA
GCAGCCCGCCCTCAATGACTCCAGATACTGCCTGAGCAGCCGCCTGAGAGTCTCGGCCACCTTCTGGCAG
AACCCCCGCAACCACTTCCGCTGTCAAGTCCAGTTCTACGGGCTCTCGGAGAATGACGAGTGGACCCAGG
ATAGGGCCAAACCTGTCACCCAGATCGTCAGCGCCGAGGCCTGGGGTAGAGCAGACTGTGGCTTCACCTC
CGAGTCTTACCAGCAAGGGGTCCTGTCTGCCACCATCCTCTATGAGATCTTGCTAGGGAAGGCCACCTTG
TATGCCGTGCTGGTCAGTGCCCTCGTGCTGATGGCCATGGTCAAGAGAAAGGATTCCAGAGGCGGAAGTG
GAGCAACCAATTTCTCCTTGCTGAAGCAGGCCGGTGACGTTGAGGAAAACCCAGGACCAATGCTCCTGTT
GCTCATACCAGTGCTGGGGATGATTTTTGCCCTGAGAGATGCCAGAGCCCAGTCTGTGAGCCAGCATAAC
CACCACGTAATTCTCTCTGAAGCAGCCTCACTGGAGTTGGGATGCAACTATTCCTATGGTGGAACTGTTA
ATCTCTTCTGGTATGTCCAGTACCCTGGTCAACACCTTCAGCTTCTCCTCAAGTACTTTTCAGGGGATCC
ACTGGTTAAAGGCATCAAGGGCTTTGAGGCTGAATTTATAAAGAGTAAATTCTCCTTTAATCTGAGGAAA
CCCTCTGTGCAGTGGAGTGACACAGCTGAGTACTTTTGGGAGACGCGGTCTCAAAACCTCGAG
Features (pLannotate 1.2.2; 6 found; start..end, strand, type, name):
    245..833     -  rep_origin     ori: high-copy-number ColE1/pMB1/pBR322/pUC origin of replication
   1014..1823    -  CDS            KanR: aminoglycoside phosphotransferase; aph(3')-Ia; confers resistance to kanamycin in bacteria or G418 (Geneticin®) in eukaryotes
   1930..1971    +  CDS            rop (fragment): Rop protein, which maintains plasmids at low copy number; rop
   2160..2203    -  CDS            lacZα (fragment): LacZα fragment of β-galactosidase; lacZ fragment
   2281..2793    +  CDS            TRBC2: TRBC2_HUMAN - Also known as TCRBC2 From Homo sapiens (Human).
   2860..3186    +  CDS            TVA1_MOUSE (fragment): Experimental evidence at protein level: Swiss-Prot protein existence level 1. From Mus musculus (Mouse).
