[The description below was written by a language model from this plasmid's Addgene catalogue record and pLannotate feature annotations shown in this document.]
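Description:
TRAV8-1 is a small bacterial cloning plasmid built on the Twist pTwist Kan High Copy v2 backbone and catalogued as a synthetic biology vector. It serves as a modular parts donor for assembling T cell receptor (TCR) genes rather than as an expression construct. It is propagated in E. coli through a high-copy ColE1/pUC-type origin of replication and selected with kanamycin through an aminoglycoside phosphotransferase (KanR) gene. The sequenced record is 3,213 nt, consistent with the stated 2,255 bp backbone plus a 958 bp insert. Short annotated rop and lacZα fragments appear to be backbone remnants with no functional role.

The insert, TRBC-P2A-TRAV8-1, is of human origin. It joins a TCR beta chain constant region (annotated as TRBC2) to a P2A self-cleaving peptide, followed by the TRAV8-1 alpha chain variable gene segment. The P2A element is not itself annotated, but it presumably lies in the short gap between the two coding features. The automated annotation labels the downstream segment as a fragment of a mouse TCR alpha variable protein. This most likely reflects a homology-based database match, since the catalogue entry identifies the segment as human TRAV8-1 with no mutations.

No promoter, polyadenylation signal or eukaryotic selection cassette is annotated, which fits a piece meant for subcloning. In a bicistronic beta-P2A-alpha TCR design, this block would form the central span between a beta chain variable/CDR3 region upstream and an alpha chain CDR3/J and constant region downstream. This allows full paired TCRs to be assembled by cloning with pre-made germline modules. The record does not state the cloning method or the flanking assembly sites. The associated publication concerns scalable TCR synthesis and screening for antigen reactivity mapping.
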