Addgene plasmid #237959: TRAV8-1
Purpose: Encodes TRAV8-1 allele, P2A, and TRBC to generate TCRs via cloning
Depositing lab: Michael Birnbaum. Depositing organization: Massachusetts Institute of Technology. Publication: Scalable TCR synthesis and screening enable antigen reactivity mapping in vitiligo. Gaglione SA, Mukkamala RS, Krishna C, Smith BE, Wadsworth MH 2nd, Jelinsky SA, Perez CR, Schmidt-Hong L, Katz EL, Gellatly KJ, Ali LR, Shen J, Holec PV, Zhao QH, Chan AO, Xu EJK, Kravarik KM, Guzova JA, Dobson CS, Singh H, Garber M, Dougan M, Dougan SK, Harris JE, Winkler A, Birnbaum ME. Immunity. 2026 Feb 10;59(2):477-493.e9. doi: 10.1016/j.immuni.2026.01.001. Epub 2026 Jan 28. PubMed 41610844.
Backbone
  Vector backbone: pTwist Kan High Copy v2
  Backbone manufacturer: Twist
  Backbone size w/o insert (bp): 2255
  Vector type: Synthetic Biology
Growth in bacteria
  Bacterial resistance: Kanamycin, 50 μg/mL
  Growth temperature: 37°C
  Growth strain: DH5alpha
  Copy number: High Copy
Gene/Insert
  Gene/Insert name: TRBC-P2A-TRAV8-1
  Species: H. sapiens (human)
  Insert size (bp): 958
  Mutation: None
  Entrez Gene: TRAV8-1 (a.k.a. TCRAV1S1, TCRAV8S1, TRAV81)
  Cloning method: Unknown
Terms and licenses: Academic/Nonprofit Terms; Industry Terms: Not Available to Industry
Depositor comments: Please visit https://doi.org/10.1101/2025.04.24.649726 for bioRxiv preprint.
How to cite: TRAV8-1 was a gift from Michael Birnbaum (Addgene plasmid # 237959 ; http://n2t.net/addgene:237959 ; RRID:Addgene_237959)
